>Addgene plasmid #87531 | pTALE-STARVP64-A | depositor full sequence | sequence record 170720 | Full Sequence
GACATTGATTATTGACTAGTTATTAATAGTAATCAATTACGGGGTCATTAGTTCATAGCCCATATATGGA
GTTCCGCGTTACATAACTTACGGTAAATGGCCCGCCTGGCTGACCGCCCAACGACCCCCGCCCATTGACG
TCAATAATGACGTATGTTCCCATAGTAACGCCAATAGGGACTTTCCATTGACGTCAATGGGTGGACTATT
TACGGTAAACTGCCCACTTGGCAGTACATCAAGTGTATCATATGCCAAGTACGCCCCCTATTGACGTCAA
TGACGGTAAATGGCCCGCCTGGCATTATGCCCAGTACATGACCTTATGGGACTTTCCTACTTGGCAGTAC
ATCTACGTATTAGTCATCGCTATTACCATGGGTCGAGGTGAGCCCCACGTTCTGCTTCACTCTCCCCATC
TCCCCCCCCTCCCCACCCCCAATTTTGTATTTATTTATTTTTTAATTATTTTGTGCAGCGATGGGGGCGG
GGGGGGGGGGGGCGCGCGCCAGGCGGGGCGGGGCGGGGCGAGGGGCGGGGCGGGGCGAGGCGGAGAGGTG
CGGCGGCAGCCAATCAGAGCGGCGCGCTCCGAAAGTTTCCTTTTATGGCGAGGCGGCGGCGGCGGCGGCC
CTATAAAAAGCGAAGCGCGCGGCGGGCGGGAGTCGCTGCGTTGCCTTCGCCCCGTGCCCCGCTCCGCGCC
GCCTCGCGCCGCCCGCCCCGGCTCTGACTGACCGCGTTACTCCCACAGGTGAGCGGGCGGGACGGCCCTT
CTCCTCCGGGCTGTAATTAGCGCTTGGTTTAATGACGGCTCGTTTCTTTTCTGTGGCTGCGTGAAAGCCT
TAAAGGGCTCCGGGAGGGCCCTTTGTGCGGGGGGGAGCGGCTCGGGGGGTGCGTGCGTGTGTGTGTGCGT
GGGGAGCGCCGCGTGCGGCCCGCGCTGCCCGGCGGCTGTGAGCGCTGCGGGCGCGGCGCGGGGCTTTGTG
CGCTCCGCGTGTGCGCGAGGGGAGCGCGGCCGGGGGCGGTGCCCCGCGGTGCGGGGGGGCTGCGAGGGGA
ACAAAGGCTGCGTGCGGGGTGTGTGCGTGGGGGGGTGAGCAGGGGGTGTGGGCGCGGCGGTCGGGCTGTA
ACCCCCCCCTGCACCCCCCTCCCCGAGTTGCTGAGCACGGCCCGGCTTCGGGTGCGGGGCTCCGTGCGGG
GCGTGGCGCGGGGCTCGCCGTGCCGGGCGGGGGGTGGCGGCAGGTGGGGGTGCCGGGCGGGGCGGGGCCG
CCTCGGGCCGGGGAGGGCTCGGGGGAGGGGCGCGGCGGCCCCGGAGCGCCGGCGGCTGTCGAGGCGCGGC
GAGCCGCAGCCATTGCCTTTTATGGTAATCGTGCGAGAGGGCGCAGGGACTTCCTTTGTCCCAAATCTGG
CGGAGCCGAAATCTGGGAGGCGCCGCCGCACCCCCTCTAGCGGGCGCGGGCGAAGCGGTGCGGCGCCGGC
AGGAAGGAAATGGGCGGGGAGGGCCTTCGTGCGTCGCCGCGCCGCCGTCCCCTTCTCCATCTCCAGCCTC
GGGGCTGCCGCAGGGGGACGGCTGCCTTCGGGGGGGACGGGGCAGGGCGGGGTTCGGCTTCTGGCGTGTG
ACCGGCGGCTCTAGAGCCTCTGCTAACCATGTTCATGCCTTCTTCTTTTTCCTACAGCTCCTGGGCAACG
TGCTGGTTGTTGTGCTGTCTCATCATTTTGGCAAAGAATTCCTCGAGGCCGCCACCATGGACTACAAAGA
CCATGACGGTGATTATAAAGATCATGACATCGATTACAAGGATGACGATGACAAGATGGCCCCCAAGAAG
AAGAGGAAGGTGGGCATTCACCGCGGGGTACCTATGGTGGACTTGAGGACACTCGGTTATTCGCAACAGC
AACAGGAGAAAATCAAGCCTAAGGTCAGGAGCACCGTCGCGCAACACCACGAGGCGCTTGTGGGGCATGG
CTTCACTCATGCGCATATTGTCGCGCTTTCACAGCACCCTGCGGCGCTTGGGACGGTGGCTGTCAAATAC
CAAGATATGATTGCGGCCCTGCCCGAAGCCACGCACGAGGCAATTGTAGGGGTCGGTAAACAGTGGTCGG
GAGCGCGAGCACTTGAGGCGCTGCTGACTGTGGCGGGTGAGCTTAGGGGGCCTCCGCTCCAGCTCGACAC
CGGGCAGCTGCTGAAGATCGCGAAGAGAGGGGGAGTAACAGCGGTAGAGGCAGTGCACGCCTGGCGCAAT
GCGCTCACCGGGGCCCCCTTGAACCTGCAGGATACGTTTATCAGTGATAAAGTGTCAAGCATGACAAAGT
TGCAGCCGAATACAGTGGTATCCTGCAGGTGCTCTGTCAGGACCACGGGCTTACGCCACAACAGGTGGTG
GCGATTGCATCTAACATTGGCGGACGCCCTGCCTTGGTGTCCATCGTAGCCCAATTGTCCAGGCCCGATC
CCGCGTTGGCTGCGTTAACGAATGACCATCTGGTGGCGTTGGCATGTCTTGGTGGACGACCCGCGCTCGA
TGCAGTCAAAAAGGGTCTGCCTCATGCTCCCGCATTGATCAAAAGAACCAACCGGCGGATTCCCGAGAGA
ACTTCCCATCGAGTCGCGGCTAGCCCCAAGAAGAAGAGAAAGGTGGAGGCCAGCGGTTCCGGACGGGCTG
ACGCATTGGACGATTTTGATCTGGATATGCTGGGAAGTGACGCCCTCGATGATTTTGACCTTGACATGCT
TGGTTCGGATGCCCTTGATGACTTTGACCTCGACATGCTCGGCAGTGACGCCCTTGATGATTTCGACCTG
GACATGCTGATTAACTCTAGAGGCAGTGGAGAGGGCAGAGGAAGTCTGCTAACATGCGGTGACGTCGAGG
AGAATCCTGGCCCAACCGAGTACAAGCCCACGGTGCGCCTCGCCACCCGCGACGAACGTCCCCAGGGCCG
TACGCACCCTCGCCGCCGCGTTCGCCGACTACCCCGCCACGCGCCACACCGTCGATCCGGACCGCCACAT
CGAGCGGGTCACCGAGCTGCAAGAACTCTTCCTCACGCGCGTCGGGCTCGACATCGGCAAGGTGTGGGTC
GCGGACGACGGCGCCGCGGTGGCGGTCTGGACCACGCCGGAGAGCGTCGAAGCGGGGGCGGTGTTCGCCG
AGATCGGCCCGCGCATGGCCGAGTTGAGCGGTTCCCGGCTGGCCGCGCAGCAACAGATGGAAGGCCTCCT
GGCGCCGCACCGGCCCAAGGAGCCCGCGTGGTTCCTGGCCACCGTCGGCGTCTCGCCCGACCACCAGGGC
AAGGGTCTGGGCAGCGCCGTCGTGCTCCCCGGAGTGGAGGCGGCCGAGCGCGCCGGGGTGCCCGCCTTCC
TGGAGACCTCCGCGCCCCGCAACCTCCCCTTCTACGAGCGGCTCGGCTTCACCGTCACCGCCGACGTCGA
GGTGCCCGAAGGACCGCGCACCTGGTGCATGACCCGCAAGCCCGGTGCCTGACGCCCGCCCCACGACCCG
CAGCGCCCGACCGAAAGGAGCGCACGACCCCATGCATCGATGATCTAGAGCTCGCTGATCAGCCTCGACT
GTGCCTTCTAGTTGCCAGCCATCTGTTGTTTGCCCCTCCCCCGTGCCTTCCTTGACCCTGGAAGGTGCCA
CTCCCACTGTCCTTTCCTAATAAAATGAGGAAATTGCATCGCATTGTCTGAGTAGGTGTCATTCTATTCT
GGGGGGTGGGGTGGGGCAGGACAGCAAGGGGGAGGATTGGGAAGACAATAGCAGGCATGCTGGGGATGCG
GTGGGCTCTATGGCTTCTGAGGCGGAAAGAACCTGCAGCCCAAGCTTGGCGTAATCATGGTCATAGCTGT
TTCCTGTGTGAAATTGTTATCCGCTCACAATTCCACACAACATACGAGCCGGAAGCATAAAGTGTAAAGC
CTGGGGTGCCTAATGAGTGAGCTAACTCACATTAATTGCGTTGCGCTCACTGCCCGCTTTCCAGTCGGGA
AACCTGTCGTGCCAGCGGATCCGCATCTCAATTAGTCAGCAACCATAGTCCCGCCCCTAACTCCGCCCAT
CCCGCCCCTAACTCCGCCCAGTTCCGCCCATTCTCCGCCCCATGGCTGACTAATTTTTTTTATTTATGCA
GAGGCCGAGGCCGCCTCGGCCTCTGAGCTATTCCAGAAGTAGTGAGGAGGCTTTTTTGGAGGCCTAGGCT
TTTGCAAAAAGCTAACTTGTTTATTGCAGCTTATAATGGTTACAAATAAAGCAATAGCATCACAAATTTC
ACAAATAAAGCATTTTTTTCACTGCATTCTAGTTGTGGTTTGTCCAAACTCATCAATGTATCTTATCATG
TCTGGATCCGCTGCATTAATGAATCGGCCAACGCGCGGGGAGAGGCGGTTTGCGTATTGGGCGCTCTTCC
GCTTCCTCGCTCACTGACTCGCTGCGCTCGGTCGTTCGGCTGCGGCGAGCGGTATCAGCTCACTCAAAGG
CGGTAATACGGTTATCCACAGAATCAGGGGATAACGCAGGAAAGAACATGTGAGCAAAAGGCCAGCAAAA
GGCCAGGAACCGTAAAAAGGCCGCGTTGCTGGCGTTTTTCCATAGGCTCCGCCCCCCTGACGAGCATCAC
AAAAATCGACGCTCAAGTCAGAGGTGGCGAAACCCGACAGGACTATAAAGATACCAGGCGTTTCCCCCTG
GAAGCTCCCTCGTGCGCTCTCCTGTTCCGACCCTGCCGCTTACCGCATACCTGTCCGCCTTTCTCCCTTC
GGGAAGCGTGGCGCTTTCTCAATGCTCACGCTGTAGGTATCTCAGTTCGGTGTAGGTCGTTCGCTCCAAG
CTGGGCTGTGTGCACGAACCCCCCGTTCAGCCCGACCGCTGCGCCTTATCCGGTAACTATCGTCTTGAGT
CCAACCCGGTAAGACACGACTTATCGCCACTGGCAGCAGCCACTGGTAACAGGATTAGCAGAGCGAGGTA
TGTAGGCGGTGCTACAGAGTTCTTGAAGTGGTGGCCTAACTACGGCTACACTAGAAGGACAGTATTTGGT
ATCTGCGCTCTGCTGAAGCCAGTTACCTTCGGAAAAAGAGTTGGTAGCTCTTGATCCGGCAAACAAACCA
CCGCTGGTAGCGGTGGTTTTTTTGTTTGCAAGCAGCAGATTACGCGCAGAAAAAAAGGATCTCAAGAAGA
TCCTTTGATCTTTTCTACGGGGTCTGACGCTCAGTGGAACGAAAACTCACGTTAAGGGATTTTGGTCATG
AGATTATCAAAAAGGATCTTCACCTAGATCCTTTTAAATTAAAAATGAAGTTTTAAATCAATCTAAAGTA
TATATGAGTAAACTTGGTCTGACAGTTACCAATGCTTAATCAGTGAGGCACCTATCTCAGCGATCTGTCT
ATTTCGTTCATCCATAGTTGCCTGACTCCCCGTCGTGTAGATAACTACGATACGGGAGGGCTTACCATCT
GGCCCCAGTGCTGCAATGATACCGCGAGACCCACGCTCACCGGCTCCAGATTTATCAGCAATAAACCAGC
CAGCCGGAAGGGCCGAGCGCAGAAGTGGTCCTGCAACTTTATCCGCCTCCATCCAGTCTATTAATTGTTG
CCGGGAAGCTAGAGTAAGTAGTTCGCCAGTTAATAGTTTGCGCAACGTTGTTGCCATTGCTACAGGCATC
GTGGTGTCACGCTCGTCGTTTGGTATGGCTTCATTCAGCTCCGGTTCCCAACGATCAAGGCGAGTTACAT
GATCCCCCATGTTGTGCAAAAAAGCGGTTAGCTCCTTCGGTCCTCCGATCGTTGTCAGAAGTAAGTTGGC
CGCAGTGTTATCACTCATGGTTATGGCAGCACTGCATAATTCTCTTACTGTCATGCCATCCGTAAGATGC
TTTTCTGTGACTGGTGAGTACTCAACCAAGTCATTCTGAGAATAGTGTATGCGGCGACCGAGTTGCTCTT
GCCCGGCGTCAATACGGGATAATACCGCGCCACATAGCAGAACTTTAAAAGTGCTCATCATTGGAAAACG
TTCTTCGGGGCGAAAACTCTCAAGGATCTTACCGCTGTTGAGATCCAGTTCGATGTAACCCACTCGTGCA
CCCAACTGATCTTCAGCATCTTTTACTTTCACCAGCGTTTCTGGGTGAGCAAAAACAGGAAGGCAAAATG
CCGCAAAAAAGGGAATAAGGGCGACACGGAAATGTTGAATACTCATACTCTTCCTTTTTCAATGACCGCT
TTGGAAAAACAAAGACTGTATTTCCTGGAAATTAATGTTTATTCAATAAACTGTGTATTCAGCTATATCA
CATAGTGGTGAGGCTGAAATGAGGCGGGAAGAGGCGGTTGGGGCTTAATTATATCAATTTGGGTGGCCCC
ACAGCGCCTCCAAGGCGCCAGTCCTGTTTTGACAAGTTGCCTCTGGAAGCCTCTACAATGCCTCTCTTCT
TTTTCTCCAGAGTAAGCGGAGGCCAGGGGCCCCCGGCCTCTGCTTAATACTAAAAAAAACAGCTGTTGTC
ATAGTAATGATTGGGTGGAAACATTCCAGGCCTGGGTGGAGAGGCTTTTTGCTTCCTCTTGCAAAACCAC
ACTGACATTCCAGGCCTGGGTGGAGAGGCTTTTTGCTTCCTCTTGCAAAACCACACTGCCCTCTGGAGGG
CAGTTGCCTAGCAACTAACTAAAAGAGGATGTCGCACGGCCAGCTGCGGTCAGTTAGTCACTTCCTGCTT
AACTGACTTGACATTTTCTATTTTAAGAGTCGGGAGGAAAATTACTGTGTTGGAGGCCCTCCGCCATCTT
CTGAAGCTGAATCGAATTAACTTGTTTATTGCAGCTTATAATGGTTACAAATAAAGCAATAGCATCACAA
ATTTCACAAATAAAGCATTTTTTTCACTGCATTCTAGTTGTGGTTTGTCCAAACTCATCAATGTATCTTA
TCATGTCTGGATCTGATATCATCGTC
Features (pLannotate 1.2.2; 23 found; start..end, strand, type, name):
      1..380     +  enhancer       CMV enhancer: human cytomegalovirus immediate early enhancer
    383..658     +  promoter       chicken β-actin promoter: No description available
    659..1667    +  intron         chimeric intron: chimera between introns from chicken β-actin and rabbit β-globin
   1740..1805    +  CDS            3xFLAG: three tandem FLAG® epitope tags, followed by an enterokinase cleavage site
   1857..2267    +  CDS            avrXa10 (fragment): AVX10_XANOO - Experimental evidence at protein level: Swiss-Prot protein existence level 1. Avirulence protein. Induces the hypersensitive response (HR)in rice plants carrying the resistance gene Xa10. Activity depends on the presence of the core repeat domains; replacement with repeat domains from other proteins (AvrBs3 of X.euvesicatoria (AC P14727) or AvrXa7 of this organism) does not elicit the HR. Probably acts as a transcription factor in its host plant (rice) to induce plant resistance or disease. From Xanthomonas oryzae pv. oryzae.
   2301..2327    +  CDS            TetR (fragment): tetracycline resistance regulatory protein; tetR
   2420..2608    +  CDS            avrBs3 (fragment): AVRB3_XANEU - Experimental evidence at protein level: Swiss-Prot protein existence level 1. Avirulence protein. Acts as a transcription factor in C.annuum plants. In susceptible plants lacking the Bs3 resistance gene induces expression of a number of genes, including genes homologous to a family of auxin-induced genes, alpha-expansin genes, pectate lyase, anthocyanidin glucoside rhamnosyl transferase and at least one transcription factor, UPA20. Their expression leads to plant hypertrophy in mesophyll cells, probably mainly mediated by UPA20 (PubMed:17962565). In resistant plants induces the h
   2780..2796    +  CDS            VP96 (fragment): 6 tandem repeats of the minimal activation domain of herpes simplex virus VP16 (Cheng et al., 2013)
   2885..3482    +  CDS            PuroR (fragment): puromycin N-acetyltransferase; pac from Streptomyces; confers resistance to puromycin
   3569..3793    +  polyA_signal   bGH poly(A) signal: bovine growth hormone polyadenylation signal
   3797..3813    +  promoter       SV40 promoter (fragment): SV40 enhancer and early promoter
   3864..3880    -  protein_bind   lac operator: The lac repressor binds to the lac operator to inhibit transcription in E. coli. This inhibition can be relieved by adding lactose or isopropyl-β-D-thiogalactopyranoside (IPTG). lac repressor encoded by lacI
   3888..3918    -  promoter       lac promoter: promoter for the E. coli lac operon
   3933..3954    -  protein_bind   CAP binding site: CAP binding activates transcription in the presence of cAMP. E. coli catabolite activator protein
   3967..4006    -  CDS            lacI (fragment): lac repressor; lacI; The lac repressor binds to the lac operator to inhibit transcription in E. coli. This inhibition can be relieved by adding lactose or isopropyl-β-D-thiogalactopyranoside (IPTG).
   4013..4035    +  promoter       SV40 promoter (fragment): SV40 enhancer and early promoter
   4059..4194    +  rep_origin     SV40 ori: SV40 origin of replication
   4214..4348    +  polyA_signal   SV40 poly(A) signal: SV40 polyadenylation signal
   4350..4404    -  CDS            lacI (fragment): lac repressor; lacI; The lac repressor binds to the lac operator to inhibit transcription in E. coli. This inhibition can be relieved by adding lactose or isopropyl-β-D-thiogalactopyranoside (IPTG).
   4587..5175    -  rep_origin     ori: high-copy-number ColE1/pMB1/pBR322/pUC origin of replication
   5346..6206    -  CDS            AmpR: β-lactamase; bla; confers resistance to ampicillin, carbenicillin, and related antibiotics
   6207..6223    -  promoter       AmpR promoter (fragment): bla
   6809..6943    +  polyA_signal   SV40 poly(A) signal: SV40 polyadenylation signal
