[The description below was written by a language model from this plasmid's Addgene catalogue record and pLannotate feature annotations shown in this document.]
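Description:
pTALE-STARVP64-A is an empty mammalian expression destination vector for building designer TALE transcriptional activators, derived from the pCAG-GFP-IRES-puro backbone. It carries no custom insert. Instead it supplies the constant parts of a TALE-VP64 fusion, and a user-assembled array of TAL effector repeats is inserted between them. The associated method is STAR, a TAL effector assembly reaction based on isothermal assembly. In bacteria the plasmid replicates from a high-copy ColE1/pUC-type origin and is selected with ampicillin through the β-lactamase gene.

The expression unit is driven by the composite CAG promoter, made up of the CMV immediate-early enhancer, the chicken β-actin promoter and a chimeric β-actin/β-globin intron, which gives strong constitutive expression in many mammalian cell types. Downstream lie a 3xFLAG epitope tag for detection, then a fragment annotated as avrXa10 and a fragment annotated as avrBs3. These Xanthomonas TAL effector matches probably represent the N-terminal and C-terminal scaffold regions that flank the repeat domain. The gap between them, which contains only a short spurious TetR-like match, is presumably where the repeat array is received, although the record does not describe the cloning junctions. A short hit to tandem VP16 minimal activation domains is consistent with the VP64 activator named in the construct. A puromycin N-acetyltransferase coding region follows, then the bGH polyadenylation signal, allowing puromycin selection of transfected cells. The backbone name suggests an IRES links it to the TALE reading frame, but no IRES is annotated. An SV40 origin and SV40 poly(A) signals are also present in the backbone. The meaning of the "A" suffix is not stated in the record.
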