Addgene plasmid #87531: pTALE-STARVP64-A
Purpose: (Empty Backbone) Destination vector for TALE-VP64 construction
Depositing lab: Steve Pollard. Depositing organization: University of Edinburgh. Publication: STAR: a simple TAL effector assembly reaction using isothermal assembly. Gogolok S, Garcia-Diaz C, Pollard SM. Sci Rep. 2016 Sep 12;6:33209. doi: 10.1038/srep33209. PubMed 27615025.
Backbone
  Vector backbone: pCAG-GFP-IRES-puro
  Vector type: TALEN, Synthetic Biology ; TALE-TF (activator)
Growth in bacteria
  Bacterial resistance: Ampicillin, 100 μg/mL
  Growth temperature: 37°C
  Growth strain: DH5alpha
  Copy number: High Copy
Gene/Insert
  Gene/Insert name: None
Terms and licenses: Academic/Nonprofit Terms; Industry Terms: Not Available to Industry
How to cite: pTALE-STARVP64-A was a gift from Steve Pollard (Addgene plasmid # 87531 ; http://n2t.net/addgene:87531 ; RRID:Addgene_87531)
