>Addgene plasmid #87531 | pTALE-STARVP64-A | depositor partial sequence | sequence record 170721 | Functional TALE-VP64 domains incl. DBD insertion site
ATGGACTACAAAGACCATGACGGTGATTATAAAGATCATGACATCGATTACAAGGATGACGATGACAAGA
TGGCCCCCAAGAAGAAGAGGAAGGTGGGCATTCACCGCGGGGTACCTATGGTGGACTTGAGGACACTCGG
TTATTCGCAACAGCAACAGGAGAAAATCAAGCCTAAGGTCAGGAGCACCGTCGCGCAACACCACGAGGCG
CTTGTGGGGCATGGCTTCACTCATGCGCATATTGTCGCGCTTTCACAGCACCCTGCGGCGCTTGGGACGG
TGGCTGTCAAATACCAAGATATGATTGCGGCCCTGCCCGAAGCCACGCACGAGGCAATTGTAGGGGTCGG
TAAACAGTGGTCGGGAGCGCGAGCACTTGAGGCGCTGCTGACTGTGGCGGGTGAGCTTAGGGGGCCTCCG
CTCCAGCTCGACACCGGGCAGCTGCTGAAGATCGCGAAGAGAGGGGGAGTAACAGCGGTAGAGGCAGTGC
ACGCCTGGCGCAATGCGCTCACCGGGGCCCCCTTGAACCTGCAGGATACGTTTATCAGTGATAAAGTGTC
AAGCATGACAAAGTTGCAGCCGAATACAGTGGTATCCTGCAGGTGCTCTGTCAGGACCACGGGCTTACGC
CACAACAGGTGGTGGCGATTGCATCTAACATTGGCGGACGCCCTGCCTTGGTGTCCATCGTAGCCCAATT
GTCCAGGCCCGATCCCGCGTTGGCTGCGTTAACGAATGACCATCTGGTGGCGTTGGCATGTCTTGGTGGA
CGACCCGCGCTCGATGCAGTCAAAAAGGGTCTGCCTCATGCTCCCGCATTGATCAAAAGAACCAACCGGC
GGATTCCCGAGAGAACTTCCCATCGAGTCGCGGCTAGCCCCAAGAAGAAGAGAAAGGTGGAGGCCAGCGG
TTCCGGACGGGCTGACGCATTGGACGATTTTGATCTGGATATGCTGGGAAGTGACGCCCTCGATGATTTT
GACCTTGACATGCTTGGTTCGGATGCCCTTGATGACTTTGACCTCGACATGCTCGGCAGTGACGCCCTTG
ATGATTTCGACCTGGACATGCTG
