>Addgene plasmid #87531 | pTALE-STARVP64-A | depositor partial sequence | sequence record 170722 | half repeat encoding NI
CTTACGCCACAACAGGTGGTGGCGATTGCATCTAACATTGGCGGACGCCCTGCCTTGGTG
