>Addgene plasmid #87531 | pTALE-STARVP64-A | addgene partial sequence | sequence record 174826 | Addgene Partial NGS Result
GCACCCCCCTCCCCGAGTTGCTGAGCACGGCCCGGCTTCGGGTGCGGGGCTCCGTACGGGGCGTGGCGCG
GGGCTCGCCGTGCCGGGCGGGGGGTGGCGGCAGGTGGGGGTGCCGGGCGGGGCGGGGCCGCCTCGGGCCG
GGGAGGGCTCGGGGGAGGGGCGCGGCGGCCCCCGGAGCGCCGGCGGCTGTCGAGGCGCGGCGAGCCGCAG
CCATTGCCTTTTATGGTAATCGTGCGAGAGGGCGCAGGGACTTCCTTTGTCCCAAATCTGTGCGGAGCCG
AAATCTGGGAGGCGCCGCCGCACCCCCTCTAGCGGGCGCGGGGCGAAGCGGTGCGGCGCCGGCAGGAAGG
AAATGGGCGGGGAGGGCCTTCGTGCGTCGCCGCGCCGCCGTCCCCTTCTCCCTCTCCAGCCTCGGGGCTG
TCCGCGGGGGGACGGCTGCCTTCGGGGGGGACGGGGCAGGGCGGGGTTCGGCTTCTGGCGTGTGACCGGC
GGCTCTAGAGCCTCTGCTAACCATGTTCATGCCTTCTTCTTTTTCCTACAGCTCCTGGGCAACGTGCTGG
TTATTGTGCTGTCTCATCATTTTGGCAAAGAATTCCTCGAGGCCGCCACCATGGACTACAAAGACCATGA
CGGTGATTATAAAGATCATGACATCGATTACAAGGATGACGATGACAAGATGGCCCCCAAGAAGAAGAGG
AAGGTGGGCATTCACCGCGGGGTACCTATGGTGGACTTGAGGACACTCGGTTATTCGCAACAGCAACAGG
AGAAAATCAAGCCTAAGGTCAGGAGCACCGTCGCGCAACACCACGAGGCGCTTGTGGGGCATGGCTTCAC
TCATGCGCATATTGTCGCGCTTTCACAGCACCCTGCGGCGCTTGGGACGGTGGCTGTCAAATACCAAGAT
ATGATTGCGGCCCTGCCCGAAGCCACGCACGAGGCAATTGTAGGGGTCGGTAAACAGTGGTCGGGAGCGC
GAGCACTTGAGGCGCTGCTGACTGTGGCGGGTGAGCTTAGGGGGCCTCCGCTCCAGCTCGACACCGGGCA
GCTGCTGAAGATCGCGAAGAGAGGGGGAGTAACAGCGGTAGAGGCAGTGCACGCCTGGCGCAATGCGCTC
ACCGGGGCCCCCTTGAACCTGCAGGATACGTTTATCAGTGATAAAGTGTCAAGCATGACAAAGTTGCAGC
CGAATACAGTGGTATCCTGCAGGTGCTCTGTCAGGACCACGGGCTTACGCCACAACAGGTGGTGGCGATT
GCATCTAACATTGGCGGACGCCCTGCCTTGGTGTCCATCGTAGCCCAATTGTCCAGGCCCGATCCCGCGT
TGGCTGCGTTAACGAATGACCATCTGGTGGCGTTGGCATGTCTTGGTGGACGACCCGCGCTCGATGCAGT
CAAAAAGGGTCTGCCTCATGCTCCCGCATTGATCAAAAGAACCAACCGGCGGATTCCCGAGAGAACTTCC
CATCGAGTCGCGGCTAGCCCCAAGAAGAAGAGAAAGGTGGAGGCCAGCGGTTCCGGACGGGCTGACGCAT
TGGACGATTTTGATCTGGATATGCTGGGAAGTGACGCCCTCGATGATTTTGACCTTGACATGCTTGGTTC
GGATGCCCTTGATGACTTTGACCTCGACATGCTCGGCAGTGACGCCCTTGATGATTTCGACCTGGACATG
CTGATTAACTCTAGAGGCAGTGGAGAGGGCAGAGGAAGTCTGCTAACATGCGGTGACGTCGAGGAGAATC
CTGGCCCAACCGAGTACAAGCCCACGGTGCGCCTCGCCACCCGCGACGAACGTCCCCAGGGCCGTACGCA
CCCTCGCCGCCGCGTTCGCCGACTACCCCGCCACGCGCCACACCGTCGATCCGGACCGCCACATCGAGCG
GGTCACCGAGCTGCAAGAACTCTTCCTCACGCGCGTCGGGCTCGACATCGGCAAGGTGTGGGTCGCGGAC
GACGGCGCCGCGGTGGCGGTCTGGACCACGCCGGAGAGCGTCGAAGCGGGGGCGGTGTTCGCCGAGATCG
GCCCGCGCATGGCCGAGTTGAGCGGTTCCCGGCTGGCCGCGCAGCAACAGATGGAAGGCCTCCTGGCGCC
GCACCGGCCCAAGGAGCCCGCGTGGTTCCTGGCCACCGTCGGCGTCTCGCCCGACCACCAGGGCAAGGGT
CTGGGCAGCGCCGTCGTGCTCCCCGGAGTGGAGGCGGCCGAGCGCGCCGGGGTGCCCGCCTTCCTGGAGA
CCTCCGCGCCCCGCAACCTCCCCTTCTACGAGCGGCTCGGCTTCACCGTCACCGCCGACGTCGAGGTGCC
CGAAGGACCGCGCACCTGGTGCATGACCCGCAAGCCCGGTGCCTGACGCCCGCCCCACGACCCGCAGCGC
CCGACCGAAAGGAGCGCACGACCCCATGCATCGATGATCTAGAGCTCGCTGATCAGCCTCGACTGTGCCT
TCTAGTTGCCAGCCATCTGTTGTTTGCCCCTCCCCCGTGCCTTCCTTGACCCTGGAAGGTGCCACTCCCA
CTGTCCTTTCCTAATAAAATGAGGAAATTGCATCGCATTGTCTGAGTAGGTGTCATTCTATTCTGGGGGG
TGGGGTGGGGCAGGACAGCAAGGGGGAGGATTGGGAAGACAATAGCAGGCATGCTGGGGATGCGGTGGGC
TCTATGGCTTCTGAGGCGGAAAGAACCTGCAGCCCAAGCTTGGCGTAATCATGGTCATAGCTGTTTCCTG
TGTGAAATTGTTATCCGCTCACAATTCCACACAACATACGAGCCGGAAGCATAAAGTGTAAAGCCTGGGG
TGCCTAATGAGTGAGCTAACTCACATTAATTGCGTTGCGCTCACTGCCCGCTTTCCAGTCGGGAAACCTG
TCGTGCCAGCGGATCCGCATCTCAATTAGTCAGCAACCATAGTCCCGCCCCTAACTCCGCCCATCCCGCC
CCTAACTCCGCCCAGTTCCGCCCATTCTCCGCCCCATGGCTGACTAATTTTTTTTATTTATGCAGAGGCC
GAGGCCGCCTCGGCCTCTGAGCTATTCCAGAAGTAGTGAGGAGGCTTTTTTGGAGGCCTAGGCTTTTGCA
AAAAGCTAACTTGTTTATTGCAGCTTATAATGGTTACAAATAAAGCAATAGCATCACAAATTTCACAAAT
AAAGCATTTTTTTCACTGCATTCTAGTTGTGGTTTGTCCAAACTCATCAATGTATCTTATCATGTCTGGA
TCCGCTGCATTAATGAATCGGCCAACGCGCGGGGAGAGGCGGTTTGCGTATTGGGCGCTCTTCCGCTTCC
TCGCTCACTGACTCGCTGCGCTCGGTCGTTCGGCTGCGGCGAGCGGTATCAGCTCACTCAAAGGCGGTAA
TACGGTTATCCACAGAATCAGGGGATAACGCAGGAAAGAACATGTGAGCAAAAGGCCAGCAAAAGGCCAG
GAACCGTAAAAAGGCCGCGTTGCTGGCGTTTTTCCATAGGCTCCGCCCCCCTGACGAGCATCACAAAAAT
CGACGCTCAAGTCAGAGGTGGCGAAACCCGACAGGACTATAAAGATACCAGGCGTTTCCCCCTGGAAGCT
CCCTCGTGCGCTCTCCTGTTCCGACCCTGCCGCTTACCGCATACCTGTCCGCCTTTCTCCCTTCGGGAAG
CGTGGCGCTTTCTCATAGCTCACGCTGTAGGTATCTCAGTTCGGTGTAGGTCGTTCGCTCCAAGCTGGGC
TGTGTGCACGAACCCCCCGTTCAGCCCGACCGCTGCGCCTTATCCGGTAACTATCGTCTTGAGTCCAACC
CGGTAAGACACGACTTATCGCCACTGGCAGCAGCCACTGGTAACAGGATTAGCAGAGCGAGGTATGTAGG
CGGTGCTACAGAGTTCTTGAAGTGGTGGCCTAACTACGGCTACACTAGAAGAACAGTATTTGGTATCTGC
GCTCTGCTGAAGCCAGTTACCTTCGGAAAAAGAGTTGGTAGCTCTTGATCCGGCAAACAAACCACCGCTG
GTAGCGGTGGTTTTTTTGTTTGCAAGCAGCAGATTACGCGCAGAAAAAAAGGATCTCAAGAAGATCCTTT
GATCTTTTCTACGGGGTCTGACGCTCAGTGGAACGAAAACTCACGTTAAGGGATTTTGGTCATGAGATTA
TCAAAAAGGATCTTCACCTAGATCCTTTTAAATTAAAAATGAAGTTTTAAATCAATCTAAAGTATATATG
AGTAAACTTGGTCTGACAGTTACCAATGCTTAATCAGTGAGGCACCTATCTCAGCGATCTGTCTATTTCG
TTCATCCATAGTTGCCTGACTCCCCGTCGTGTAGATAACTACGATACGGGAGGGCTTACCATCTGGCCCC
AGTGCTGCAATGATACCGCGAGACCCACGCTCACCGGCTCCAGATTTATCAGCAATAAACCAGCCAGCCG
GAAGGGCCGAGCGCAGAAGTGGTCCTGCAACTTTATCCGCCTCCATCCAGTCTATTAATTGTTGCCGGGA
AGCTAGAGTAAGTAGTTCGCCAGTTAATAGTTTGCGCAACGTTGTTGCCATTGCTACAGGCATCGTGGTG
TCACGCTCGTCGTTTGGTATGGCTTCATTCAGCTCCGGTTCCCAACGATCAAGGCGAGTTACATGATCCC
CCATGTTGTGCAAAAAAGCGGTTAGCTCCTTCGGTCCTCCGATCGTTGTCAGAAGTAAGTTGGCCGCAGT
GTTATCACTCATGGTTATGGCAGCACTGCATAATTCTCTTACTGTCATGCCATCCGTAAGATGCTTTTCT
GTGACTGGTGAGTACTCAACCAAGTCATTCTGAGAATAGTGTATGCGGCGACCGAGTTGCTCTTGCCCGG
CGTCAATACGGGATAATACCGCGCCACATAGCAGAACTTTAAAAGTGCTCATCATTGGAAAACGTTCTTC
GGGGCGAAAACTCTCAAGGATCTTACCGCTGTTGAGATCCAGTTCGATGTAACCCACTCGTGCACCCAAC
TGATCTTCAGCATCTTTTACTTTCACCAGCGTTTCTGGGTGAGCAAAAACAGGAAGGCAAAATGCCGCAA
AAAAGGGAATAAGGGCGACACGGAAATGTTGAATACTCATACTCTTCCTTTTTCAATGACCGCTTTGGAA
AAACAAAGACTGTATTTCCTGGAAATTAATGTTTATTCAATAAACTGTGTATTCAGCTATATTCACATAG
TGGTGAGGCTGAAATGAGGCGGGAAGAGGCGGTTGGGGCTTAATTATATCAATTTGGGTGGCCCCACAGC
GCCTCCAAGGCGCCAGTCCTGTTTTGACAAGTTGCCTCTGGAAGCCTCTCTTCTTTTTCTCCAGAGTAAG
CGGAGGCCAGGGGCCCCCGGCCTCTGCTTAATACTAAAAAAAACAGCTGTTGTCATAGTAATGATTGGGT
GGAAACATTCCAGGCCTGGGTGGAGAGGCTTTTTGCTTCCTCTTGCAAAACCACACTGACATTCCAGGCC
TGGGTGGAGAGGCTTTTTGCTTCCTCTTGCAAAACCACACTGCCCTCTGGAGGGCAGTTGCCTAGCAACT
AATTAAAAGAGGATGTCGCACGGCCAGCTGCGGTCAGTTAGTCACTTCCTGCTTAACTGACTTGACATTT
TCTATTTTAAGAGTCGGGAGGAAAATTACTGTGTTGGAGGCCCTCCGCCATCTTCTGAAGCTGAATCGAA
TTAACTTGTTTATTGCAGCTTATAATGGTTACAAATAAAGCAATAGCATCACAAATTTCACAAATAAAGC
ATTTTTTTCACTGCATTCTAGTTGTGGTTTGTCCAAACTCATCAATGTATCTTATCATGTCTGGATCTGA
TATCATCG
